Addgene plasmid #11241: SAP130
Depositing lab: Robin Reed. Depositing organization: Harvard Medical School. Publication: Characterization of a protein complex containing spliceosomal proteins SAPs 49, 130, 145, and 155. Das BK, Xia L, Palandjian L, Gozani O, Chyung Y, Reed R. Mol Cell Biol. 1999 Oct . 19(10):6796-802. PubMed 10490618.
Backbone
  Vector backbone: na
  Vector type: Bacterial Expression
Growth in bacteria
  Bacterial resistance: Ampicillin, 100 μg/mL
  Growth temperature: 37°C
  Growth strain: DH5alpha
  Copy number: High Copy
Gene/Insert
  Gene/Insert name: SAP130
  Species: H. sapiens (human)
  Insert size (bp): 3700
  Entrez Gene: SF3B3 (a.k.a. RSE1, SAP130, SF3b130, STAF130)
  Cloning method: Restriction Enzyme
  Sequencing primers: 5′ na
Terms and licenses: Academic/Nonprofit Terms; Industry Terms: Not Available to Industry
Depositor comments: Reed lab clone #250.
How to cite: SAP130 was a gift from Robin Reed (Addgene plasmid # 11241 ; http://n2t.net/addgene:11241 ; RRID:Addgene_11241)
