[The description below was written by a language model from this plasmid's Addgene catalogue record.]
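Description:
SAP130 is a plasmid classified as a bacterial expression vector that carries a human cDNA insert of about 3.7 kb encoding SAP130, the spliceosome-associated protein now designated SF3B3 (also known as SF3b130, RSE1 or STAF130). The backbone is not identified in the record, so the specific promoter driving the insert, the origin of replication, and any fusion tags or other regulatory elements cannot be stated. The plasmid confers ampicillin resistance for selection in E. coli and is maintained at high copy number, which implies a relaxed, pUC-type or similar origin, although this is not recorded explicitly. The insert was introduced by restriction enzyme cloning, but the sites used are not given, and no feature table or annotated sequence accompanies the entry.

SF3B3 is a large subunit of the SF3b complex, a component of the U2 small nuclear ribonucleoprotein that participates in branch-site recognition during the early stages of pre-mRNA splicing. The plasmid was deposited in connection with work characterizing a protein complex containing the spliceosomal proteins SAP49, SAP130, SAP145 and SAP155, which suggests that the clone served as a source of the SAP130 coding sequence for studying this protein and its interactions with the other SF3b subunits. Beyond serving as a cloned human SAP130 cDNA suitable for propagation in bacteria, subcloning, or protein production as permitted by the unspecified backbone, the record does not state further intended applications.
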