>Addgene plasmid #11241 | SAP130 | addgene partial sequence | sequence record 18124 | T7 5'-TAATACGACTCACTATAGGG-3'
TATCGATAAGCTTGATATCGAATTCCTGCAGCCCGGGGGATCCGCCCCTCGCTGCAGGCTTTCTTGGACT
CCGTACTGTTGGTGTAACCAAGGCCTGGAGGTCTGGGTGGCTCAGGTTTCCTGCAGCCATGTTTCTGTAC
AACTTAACCTTGCAGAGAGCCACTGGCATCAGCTTTGCCATTCATGGAAACTTTTCTGGAACCAAACAAC
AAGAAATTGTTGTTTCCCGTGGGAAGATCTTGGAGCTGCTTCGCCCAGACCCCAACACTGGCAAAGTACA
TACCCTACTCACTGTGGAAGTATTCGGTGTTATCCGGTCACTCATGGCCTTTAGGCTGACAGGTGGCACC
AAAGACTACATTGTAGTTGGCAGTGACTCTGGTCGAATTGTTATTTTGGAATACCAGCCATCTAAGAATA
TGTTTGAGAAGATTCACCAAGAAACCTTTGGCAAGAGTGGATGCCGTCGCATCGTTCCTGGCCAGTTCTT
AGCTGTGGATCCCAAAGGGCGAGCCGTTATGATTAGTGCCATTGAGAAACAGAAATTGGTGTATATTTTG
AACAGAGATGCTGCAGCCCGACTTACCATTTCATCTCCCCTGGAAGCCCACAAAGCAAACACTTTAGTGT
ATCATGTAGTTGGAGTAGATGTCGGATT
